Addgene plasmid #35996: v2rl1_L (TAL 3004)
Depositing lab: Keith Joung. Depositing organization: Massachusetts General Hospital. Publication: Targeted gene disruption in somatic zebrafish cells using engineered TALENs. Sander JD, Cade L, Khayter C, Reyon D, Peterson RT, Joung JK, Yeh JR. Nat Biotechnol. 2011 Aug 5;29(8):697-8. doi: 10.1038/nbt.1934. PubMed 21822241.
Backbone
  Vector backbone: JDS 78
  Vector type: Mammalian Expression ; T7
Growth in bacteria
  Bacterial resistance: Ampicillin, 100 μg/mL
  Growth temperature: 37°C
  Growth strain: XL1 Blue
  Copy number: High Copy
Gene/Insert
  Gene/Insert name: TAL array targeting gene- v2rl1 transcript-Q4VDB3_DANRE (alt name: v2rl1)
  Species: D. rerio (zebrafish)
  Entrez Gene: v2rl1 (a.k.a. VR5.3, si:ch211-141o12.1, v2r2l1)
  Tag / fusion protein: 3X Flag (N terminal on backbone); WT FOKI (C terminal on backbone)
  Cloning method: Restriction Enzyme; 5′ cloning site NA (unknown if destroyed); 3′ cloning site NA (unknown if destroyed)
  Sequencing primers: 5′ CMV-f; 3′ BGH rev
Terms and licenses: Academic/Nonprofit Terms; Industry Terms: Not Available to Industry
How to cite: v2rl1_L (TAL 3004) was a gift from Keith Joung (Addgene plasmid # 35996 ; http://n2t.net/addgene:35996 ; RRID:Addgene_35996)
