[The description below was written by a language model from this plasmid's Addgene catalogue record and pLannotate feature annotations shown in this document.]
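Description:
v2rl1_L (TAL 3004) is a TALEN expression plasmid built on the JDS 78 backbone. It encodes the "left" half-site nuclease of a pair designed against the zebrafish (D. rerio) gene v2rl1. It is propagated in E. coli as a high-copy plasmid through a ColE1/pUC-type origin with ampicillin selection (AmpR under its own bla promoter), and it also carries an f1 phage origin. A second cassette places a blasticidin S deaminase gene under tandem SV40 early and EM7 promoters, followed by an SV40 poly(A) signal, which would allow blasticidin selection in mammalian cells or bacteria. Short bleomycin-resistance fragments annotated after BSD appear to be backbone remnants.

The payload is one open reading frame driven by the CMV enhancer/promoter, with a T7 promoter immediately downstream of it, so the same plasmid supports expression in mammalian cells and in vitro transcription of mRNA. The coding region begins with an N-terminal 3xFLAG tag. It continues through TAL effector-derived sequence, annotated at its ends by homology to Xanthomonas AvrBs3 and PthXo1. The unannotated stretch between these matches presumably holds the engineered repeat array that specifies the v2rl1 target site. The frame ends in the wild-type FokI cleavage domain. A V5 tag sequence lies just downstream of FokI, though the record does not state whether it is translated, and a bGH poly(A) signal terminates the unit. Because FokI must dimerise to cut, this construct is meant to be used with a partner TALEN that binds the opposite half-site. The resulting double-strand break is repaired imprecisely and disrupts the gene. The associated publication describes targeted gene disruption in somatic zebrafish cells with such engineered TALENs. The record does not give the target sequence or the repeat composition.
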