Features (pLannotate 1.2.2; 26 found; start..end, strand, type, name):
     36..80      -  misc_feature   bom (fragment): basis of mobility region from pBR322
    235..614     +  enhancer       CMV enhancer: human cytomegalovirus immediate early enhancer
    615..818     +  promoter       CMV promoter: human cytomegalovirus (CMV) immediate early promoter
    814..847     +  LTR            5' LTR (truncated) (fragment): truncated 5' long terminal repeat (LTR) from HIV-1
    863..881     +  promoter       T7 promoter: promoter for bacteriophage T7 RNA polymerase
    907..972     +  CDS            3xFLAG: three tandem FLAG® epitope tags, followed by an enterokinase cleavage site
   1024..1533    +  CDS            avrBs3 (fragment): AVRB3_XANEU - Experimental evidence at protein level: Swiss-Prot protein existence level 1. Avirulence protein. Acts as a transcription factor in C.annuum plants. In susceptible plants lacking the Bs3 resistance gene induces expression of a number of genes, including genes homologous to a family of auxin-induced genes, alpha-expansin genes, pectate lyase, anthocyanidin glucoside rhamnosyl transferase and at least one transcription factor, UPA20. Their expression leads to plant hypertrophy in mesophyll cells, probably mainly mediated by UPA20 (PubMed:17962565). In resistant plants induces the h
   3124..3330    +  CDS            pthXo1 (fragment): PTHX1_XANOP - Also known as tal2b. Experimental evidence at protein level: Swiss-Prot protein existence level 1. Avirulence protein. Acts as a transcription factor in rice, inducing expression of a number of host genes including SWEET11 (Os8N3, XA13, AC Q6YZF3) in susceptible plants with the Xa13 allele. Plants with the xa13 allele, which has an altered promoter, are resistant to bacterial blight caused by this bacterial strain and do not induce SWEET11. The xa13 allele elicits an atypical hypersensitive response (HR). PthXo1 binds SWEET11 promoter DNA in a sequence-specific manner. From Xanth
   3319..3906    +  CDS            FokI cleavage domain: nonspecific DNA cleavage domain of the FokI endonuclease (Li et al., 1992) must dimerize to be catalytically active
   3922..3963    +  CDS            V5 tag: epitope tag from simian virus 5
   4019..4243    +  polyA_signal   bGH poly(A) signal: bovine growth hormone polyadenylation signal
   4247..4268    +  promoter       SV40 promoter (fragment): SV40 enhancer and early promoter
   4289..4717    +  rep_origin     f1 ori (sequence partly withheld): f1 bacteriophage origin of replication; arrow indicates direction of (+) strand synthesis
   4731..5061    +  promoter       SV40 promoter: SV40 enhancer and early promoter
   5109..5156    +  promoter       EM7 promoter: synthetic bacterial promoter&nbsp
   5175..5573    +  CDS            BSD: blasticidin S deaminase; Aspergillus terreus BSD; confers resistance to blasticidin
   5574..5601    +  CDS            BleoR (fragment): antibiotic-binding protein; Sh ble from Streptoalloteichus hindustanus; confers resistance to bleomycin, phleomycin, and Zeocin™
   5611..5736    +  CDS            ble (fragment): BLE_KLEPN - Experimental evidence at protein level: Swiss-Prot protein existence level 1. Binding protein with a strong affinity to the bleomycin family of antibiotics. Binds to CL990; an antimitotic-antibiotic compound. From Klebsiella pneumoniae.
   5731..5852    +  polyA_signal   SV40 poly(A) signal: SV40 polyadenylation signal
   5925..5941    -  protein_bind   lac operator: The lac repressor binds to the lac operator to inhibit transcription in E. coli. This inhibition can be relieved by adding lactose or isopropyl-β-D-thiogalactopyranoside (IPTG). lac repressor encoded by lacI
   5949..5979    -  promoter       lac promoter: promoter for the E. coli lac operon
   5994..6015    -  protein_bind   CAP binding site: CAP binding activates transcription in the presence of cAMP. E. coli catabolite activator protein
   6028..6120    -  CDS            lacI (fragment): lac repressor; lacI; The lac repressor binds to the lac operator to inhibit transcription in E. coli. This inhibition can be relieved by adding lactose or isopropyl-β-D-thiogalactopyranoside (IPTG).
   6303..6891    -  rep_origin     ori: high-copy-number ColE1/pMB1/pBR322/pUC origin of replication
   7062..7922    -  CDS            AmpR: β-lactamase; bla; confers resistance to ampicillin, carbenicillin, and related antibiotics
   7923..8027    -  promoter       AmpR promoter: bla
>Addgene plasmid #35996 | v2rl1_L (TAL 3004) | depositor full sequence | sequence record 44395 | v2rl1_L (TAL 3004) sequence 8058 bps
GACGGATCGGGAGATCTCCCGATCCCCTATGGTCGACTCTCAGTACAATCTGCTCTGATGCCGCATAGTT
AAGCCAGTATCTGCTCCCTGCTTGTGTGTTGGAGGTCGCTGAGTAGTGCGCGAGCAAAATTTAAGCTACA
ACAAGGCAAGGCTTGACCGACAATTGCATGAAGAATCTGCTTAGGGTTAGGCGTTTTGCGCTGCTTCGCG
ATGTACGGGCCAGATATACGCGTTGACATTGATTATTGACTAGTTATTAATAGTAATCAATTACGGGGTC
ATTAGTTCATAGCCCATATATGGAGTTCCGCGTTACATAACTTACGGTAAATGGCCCGCCTGGCTGACCG
CCCAACGACCCCCGCCCATTGACGTCAATAATGACGTATGTTCCCATAGTAACGCCAATAGGGACTTTCC
ATTGACGTCAATGGGTGGACTATTTACGGTAAACTGCCCACTTGGCAGTACATCAAGTGTATCATATGCC
AAGTACGCCCCCTATTGACGTCAATGACGGTAAATGGCCCGCCTGGCATTATGCCCAGTACATGACCTTA
TGGGACTTTCCTACTTGGCAGTACATCTACGTATTAGTCATCGCTATTACCATGGTGATGCGGTTTTGGC
AGTACATCAATGGGCGTGGATAGCGGTTTGACTCACGGGGATTTCCAAGTCTCCACCCCATTGACGTCAA
TGGGAGTTTGTTTTGGCACCAAAATCAACGGGACTTTCCAAAATGTCGTAACAACTCCGCCCCATTGACG
CAAATGGGCGGTAGGCGTGTACGGTGGGAGGTCTATATAAGCAGAGCTCTCTGGCTAACTAGAGAACCCA
CTGCTTACTGGCTTATCGAAATTAATACGACTCACTATAGGGAGACCCAAGCTGGCTAGCACCATGGACT
ACAAAGACCATGACGGTGATTATAAAGATCATGACATCGATTACAAGGATGACGATGACAAGATGGCCCC
CAAGAAGAAGAGGAAGGTGGGCATTCACCGCGGGGTACCTATGGTGGACTTGAGGACACTCGGTTATTCG
CAACAGCAACAGGAGAAAATCAAGCCTAAGGTCAGGAGCACCGTCGCGCAACACCACGAGGCGCTTGTGG
GGCATGGCTTCACTCATGCGCATATTGTCGCGCTTTCACAGCACCCTGCGGCGCTTGGGACGGTGGCTGT
CAAATACCAAGATATGATTGCGGCCCTGCCCGAAGCCACGCACGAGGCAATTGTAGGGGTCGGTAAACAG
TGGTCGGGAGCGCGAGCACTTGAGGCGCTGCTGACTGTGGCGGGTGAGCTTAGGGGGCCTCCGCTCCAGC
TCGACACCGGGCAGCTGCTGAAGATCGCGAAGAGAGGGGGAGTAACAGCGGTAGAGGCAGTGCACGCCTG
GCGCAATGCGCTCACCGGGGCCCCCTTGAACCTGACCCCAGACCAGGTAGTCGCAATCGCGTCAAACGGA
GGGGGAAAGCAAGCCCTGGAAACCGTGCAAAGGTTGTTGCCGGTCCTTTGTCAAGACCACGGCCTTACAC
CGGAGCAAGTCGTGGCCATTGCAAGCAACATCGGTGGCAAACAGGCTCTTGAGACGGTTCAGAGACTTCT
CCCAGTTCTCTGTCAAGCCCACGGGCTGACTCCCGATCAAGTTGTAGCGATTGCGTCGCATGACGGAGGG
AAACAAGCATTGGAGACTGTCCAACGGCTCCTTCCCGTGTTGTGTCAAGCCCACGGTTTGACGCCTGCAC
AAGTGGTCGCCATCGCCAACAACAACGGCGGTAAGCAGGCGCTGGAAACAGTACAGCGCCTGCTGCCTGT
ACTGTGCCAGGATCATGGACTGACCCCAGACCAGGTAGTCGCAATCGCGTCGAACATTGGGGGAAAGCAA
GCCCTGGAAACCGTGCAAAGGTTGTTGCCGGTCCTTTGTCAAGACCACGGCCTTACACCGGAGCAAGTCG
TGGCCATTGCAAGCAACATCGGTGGCAAACAGGCTCTTGAGACGGTTCAGAGACTTCTCCCAGTTCTCTG
TCAAGCCCACGGGCTGACTCCCGATCAAGTTGTAGCGATTGCGAATAACAATGGAGGGAAACAAGCATTG
GAGACTGTCCAACGGCTCCTTCCCGTGTTGTGTCAAGCCCACGGTTTGACGCCTGCACAAGTGGTCGCCA
TCGCCAACAACAACGGCGGTAAGCAGGCGCTGGAAACAGTACAGCGCCTGCTGCCTGTACTGTGCCAGGA
TCATGGACTGACCCCAGACCAGGTAGTCGCAATCGCGTCGAACATTGGGGGAAAGCAAGCCCTGGAAACC
GTGCAAAGGTTGTTGCCGGTCCTTTGTCAAGACCACGGCCTTACACCGGAGCAAGTCGTGGCCATTGCAT
CCCACGACGGTGGCAAACAGGCTCTTGAGACGGTTCAGAGACTTCTCCCAGTTCTCTGTCAAGCCCACGG
GCTGACTCCCGATCAAGTTGTAGCGATTGCGAATAACAATGGAGGGAAACAAGCATTGGAGACTGTCCAA
CGGCTCCTTCCCGTGTTGTGTCAAGCCCACGGTTTGACGCCTGCACAAGTGGTCGCCATCGCCAGCCATG
ATGGCGGTAAGCAGGCGCTGGAAACAGTACAGCGCCTGCTGCCTGTACTGTGCCAGGATCATGGACTGAC
CCCAGACCAGGTAGTCGCAATCGCGTCAAACGGAGGGGGAAAGCAAGCCCTGGAAACCGTGCAAAGGTTG
TTGCCGGTCCTTTGTCAAGACCACGGCCTTACACCGGAGCAAGTCGTGGCCATTGCAAGCAATGGGGGTG
GCAAACAGGCTCTTGAGACGGTTCAGAGACTTCTCCCAGTTCTCTGTCAAGCCCACGGGCTGACTCCCGA
TCAAGTTGTAGCGATTGCGTCCAACGGTGGAGGGAAACAAGCATTGGAGACTGTCCAACGGCTCCTTCCC
GTGTTGTGTCAAGCCCACGGTTTGACGCCTGCACAAGTGGTCGCCATCGCCTCGAATGGCGGCGGTAAGC
AGGCGCTGGAAACAGTACAGCGCCTGCTGCCTGTACTGTGCCAGGATCATGGACTGACACCCGAACAGGT
GGTCGCCATTGCTTCTAATGGGGGAGGACGGCCAGCCTTGGAGTCCATCGTAGCCCAATTGTCCAGGCCC
GATCCCGCGTTGGCTGCGTTAACGAATGACCATCTGGTGGCGTTGGCATGTCTTGGTGGACGACCCGCGC
TCGATGCAGTCAAAAAGGGTCTGCCTCATGCTCCCGCATTGATCAAAAGAACCAACCGGCGGATTCCCGA
GAGAACTTCCCATCGAGTCGCGGGATCCCAACTAGTCAAAAGTGAACTGGAGGAGAAGAAATCTGAACTT
CGTCATAAATTGAAATATGTGCCTCATGAATATATTGAATTAATTGAAATTGCCAGAAATTCCACTCAGG
ATAGAATTCTTGAAATGAAGGTAATGGAATTTTTTATGAAAGTTTATGGATATAGAGGTAAACATTTGGG
TGGATCAAGGAAACCGGACGGAGCAATTTATACTGTCGGATCTCCTATTGATTACGGTGTGATCGTGGAT
ACTAAAGCTTATAGCGGAGGTTATAATCTGCCAATTGGCCAAGCAGATGAAATGCAACGATATGTCGAAG
AAAATCAAACACGAAACAAACATATCAACCCTAATGAATGGTGGAAAGTCTATCCATCTTCTGTAACGGA
ATTTAAGTTTTTATTTGTGAGTGGTCACTTTAAAGGAAACTACAAAGCTCAGCTTACACGATTAAATCAT
ATCACTAATTGTAATGGAGCTGTTCTTAGTGTAGAAGAGCTTTTAATTGGTGGAGAAATGATTAAAGCCG
GCACATTAACCTTAGAGGAAGTGAGACGGAAATTTAATAACGGCGAGATAAACTTTTAAGGGCCCTTCGA
AGGTAAGCCTATCCCTAACCCTCTCCTCGGTCTCGATTCTACGCGTACCGGTCATCATCACCATCACCAT
TGAGTTTAAACCCGCTGATCAGCCTCGACTGTGCCTTCTAGTTGCCAGCCATCTGTTGTTTGCCCCTCCC
CCGTGCCTTCCTTGACCCTGGAAGGTGCCACTCCCACTGTCCTTTCCTAATAAAATGAGGAAATTGCATC
GCATTGTCTGAGTAGGTGTCATTCTATTCTGGGGGGTGGGGTGGGGCAGGACAGCAAGGGGGAGGATTGG
GAAGACAATAGCAGGCATGCTGGGGATGCGGTGGGCTCTATGGCTTCTGAGGCGGAAAGAACCAGCTGGG
GCTCTAGGGGGTATCCCC
[124 nt withheld, positions 4289-4412]
C
[32 nt withheld, positions 4414-4445]
CA
[57 nt withheld, positions 4448-4504]
A
[49 nt withheld, positions 4506-4554]
CCTTTGACGTTGGAGTCCACGTTCTTT
[37 nt withheld, positions 4582-4618]
ACCCTATCTCGGTCTATTCTTTTGATTTATAAGGGATTTTGGGGATTTCGGCCTATTGGTTAAAAAATGA
GCTGATTTAACAAAAATTTAACGCGAATTAATTCTGTGGAATGTGTGTCAGTTAGGGTGTGGAAAGTCCC
CAGGCTCCCCAGGCAGGCAGAAGTATGCAAAGCATGCATCTCAATTAGTCAGCAACCAGGTGTGGAAAGT
CCCCAGGCTCCCCAGCAGGCAGAAGTATGCAAAGCATGCATCTCAATTAGTCAGCAACCATAGTCCCGCC
CCTAACTCCGCCCATCCCGCCCCTAACTCCGCCCAGTTCCGCCCATTCTCCGCCCCATGGCTGACTAATT
TTTTTTATTTATGCAGAGGCCGAGGCCGCCTCTGCCTCTGAGCTATTCCAGAAGTAGTGAGGAGGCTTTT
TTGGAGGCCTAGGCTTTTGCAAAAAGCTCCCGGGAGCTTGTATATCCATTTTCGGATCTGATCAGCACGT
GTTGACAATTAATCATCGGCATAGTATATCGGCATAGTATAATACGACAAGGTGAGGAACTAAACCATGG
CCAAGCCTTTGTCTCAAGAAGAATCCACCCTCATTGAAAGAGCAACGGCTACAATCAACAGCATCCCCAT
CTCTGAAGACTACAGCGTCGCCAGCGCAGCTCTCTCTAGCGACGGCCGCATCTTCACTGGTGTCAATGTA
TATCATTTTACTGGGGGACCTTGTGCAGAACTCGTGGTGCTGGGCACTGCTGCTGCTGCGGCAGCTGGCA
ACCTGACTTGTATCGTCGCGATCGGAAATGAGAACAGGGGCATCTTGAGCCCCTGCGGACGGTGTCGACA
GGTGCTTCTCGATCTGCATCCTGGGATCAAAGCGATAGTGAAGGACAGTGATGGACAGCCGACGGCAGTT
GGGATTCGTGAATTGCTGCCCTCTGGTTATGTGTGGGAGGGCTAAGCACTTCGTGGCCGAGGAGCAGGAC
TGACACGTGCTACGAGATTTCGATTCCACCGCCGCCTTCTATGAAAGGTTGGGCTTCGGAATCGTTTTCC
GGGACGCCGGCTGGATGATCCTCCAGCGCGGGGATCTCATGCTGGAGTTCTTCGCCCACCCCAACTTGTT
TATTGCAGCTTATAATGGTTACAAATAAAGCAATAGCATCACAAATTTCACAAATAAAGCATTTTTTTCA
CTGCATTCTAGTTGTGGTTTGTCCAAACTCATCAATGTATCTTATCATGTCTGTATACCGTCGACCTCTA
GCTAGAGCTTGGCGTAATCATGGTCATAGCTGTTTCCTGTGTGAAATTGTTATCCGCTCACAATTCCACA
CAACATACGAGCCGGAAGCATAAAGTGTAAAGCCTGGGGTGCCTAATGAGTGAGCTAACTCACATTAATT
GCGTTGCGCTCACTGCCCGCTTTCCAGTCGGGAAACCTGTCGTGCCAGCTGCATTAATGAATCGGCCAAC
GCGCGGGGAGAGGCGGTTTGCGTATTGGGCGCTCTTCCGCTTCCTCGCTCACTGACTCGCTGCGCTCGGT
CGTTCGGCTGCGGCGAGCGGTATCAGCTCACTCAAAGGCGGTAATACGGTTATCCACAGAATCAGGGGAT
AACGCAGGAAAGAACATGTGAGCAAAAGGCCAGCAAAAGGCCAGGAACCGTAAAAAGGCCGCGTTGCTGG
CGTTTTTCCATAGGCTCCGCCCCCCTGACGAGCATCACAAAAATCGACGCTCAAGTCAGAGGTGGCGAAA
CCCGACAGGACTATAAAGATACCAGGCGTTTCCCCCTGGAAGCTCCCTCGTGCGCTCTCCTGTTCCGACC
CTGCCGCTTACCGGATACCTGTCCGCCTTTCTCCCTTCGGGAAGCGTGGCGCTTTCTCAATGCTCACGCT
GTAGGTATCTCAGTTCGGTGTAGGTCGTTCGCTCCAAGCTGGGCTGTGTGCACGAACCCCCCGTTCAGCC
CGACCGCTGCGCCTTATCCGGTAACTATCGTCTTGAGTCCAACCCGGTAAGACACGACTTATCGCCACTG
GCAGCAGCCACTGGTAACAGGATTAGCAGAGCGAGGTATGTAGGCGGTGCTACAGAGTTCTTGAAGTGGT
GGCCTAACTACGGCTACACTAGAAGGACAGTATTTGGTATCTGCGCTCTGCTGAAGCCAGTTACCTTCGG
AAAAAGAGTTGGTAGCTCTTGATCCGGCAAACAAACCACCGCTGGTAGCGGTGGTTTTTTTGTTTGCAAG
CAGCAGATTACGCGCAGAAAAAAAGGATCTCAAGAAGATCCTTTGATCTTTTCTACGGGGTCTGACGCTC
AGTGGAACGAAAACTCACGTTAAGGGATTTTGGTCATGAGATTATCAAAAAGGATCTTCACCTAGATCCT
TTTAAATTAAAAATGAAGTTTTAAATCAATCTAAAGTATATATGAGTAAACTTGGTCTGACAGTTACCAA
TGCTTAATCAGTGAGGCACCTATCTCAGCGATCTGTCTATTTCGTTCATCCATAGTTGCCTGACTCCCCG
TCGTGTAGATAACTACGATACGGGAGGGCTTACCATCTGGCCCCAGTGCTGCAATGATACCGCGAGACCC
ACGCTCACCGGCTCCAGATTTATCAGCAATAAACCAGCCAGCCGGAAGGGCCGAGCGCAGAAGTGGTCCT
GCAACTTTATCCGCCTCCATCCAGTCTATTAATTGTTGCCGGGAAGCTAGAGTAAGTAGTTCGCCAGTTA
ATAGTTTGCGCAACGTTGTTGCCATTGCTACAGGCATCGTGGTGTCACGCTCGTCGTTTGGTATGGCTTC
ATTCAGCTCCGGTTCCCAACGATCAAGGCGAGTTACATGATCCCCCATGTTGTGCAAAAAAGCGGTTAGC
TCCTTCGGTCCTCCGATCGTTGTCAGAAGTAAGTTGGCCGCAGTGTTATCACTCATGGTTATGGCAGCAC
TGCATAATTCTCTTACTGTCATGCCATCCGTAAGATGCTTTTCTGTGACTGGTGAGTACTCAACCAAGTC
ATTCTGAGAATAGTGTATGCGGCGACCGAGTTGCTCTTGCCCGGCGTCAATACGGGATAATACCGCGCCA
CATAGCAGAACTTTAAAAGTGCTCATCATTGGAAAACGTTCTTCGGGGCGAAAACTCTCAAGGATCTTAC
CGCTGTTGAGATCCAGTTCGATGTAACCCACTCGTGCACCCAACTGATCTTCAGCATCTTTTACTTTCAC
CAGCGTTTCTGGGTGAGCAAAAACAGGAAGGCAAAATGCCGCAAAAAAGGGAATAAGGGCGACACGGAAA
TGTTGAATACTCATACTCTTCCTTTTTCAATATTATTGAAGCATTTATCAGGGTTATTGTCTCATGAGCG
GATACATATTTGAATGTATTTAGAAAAATAAACAAATAGGGGTTCCGCGCACATTTCCCCGAAAAGTGCC
ACCTGACGTC
