>Addgene plasmid #35996 | v2rl1_L (TAL 3004) | addgene partial sequence | sequence record 45306 | CMV-F 5'-CGCAAATGGGCGGTAGGCGTG-3'
GAGAACCCACTGCTTACTGGCTTATCGAAATTAATACGACTCACTATAGGGAGACCCAAGCTGGCTAGCA
CCATGGACTACAAAGACCATGACGGTGATTATAAAGATCATGACATCGATTACAAGGATGACGATGACAA
GATGGCCCCCAAGAAGAAGAGGAAGGTGGGCATTCACCGCGGGGTACCTATGGTGGACTTGAGGACACTC
GGTTATTCGCAACAGCAACAGGAGAAAATCAAGCCTAAGGTCAGGAGCACCGTCGCGCAACACCACGAGG
CGCTTGTGGGGCATGGCTTCACTCATGCGCATATTGTCGCGCTTTCACAGCACCCTGCGGCGCTTGGGAC
GGTGGCTGTCAAATACCAAGATATGATTGCGGCCCTGCCCGAAGCCACGCACGAGGCAATTGTAGGGGTC
GGTAAACAGTGGTCGGGAGCGCGAGCACTTGAGGCGCTGCTGACTGTGGCGGGTGAGCTTAGGGGGCCTC
CGCTCCAGCTCGACACCGGGCAGCTGCTGAAGATCGCGAAGAGAGGGGGAGTAACAGCGGTAGAGGCAGT
GCACGCCTGGCGCAATGCGCTCACCGGGGCCCCCTTGAACCTGACCCCAGACCAGGTAGTCGCAATCGCG
TCAAACGGAGGGGGAAAGCAAGCCCTGGAAACCGTGCAAAGGTTGTTGCCGGTCCTTTGTCAAGACCACG
GCCTTACACCGGAGCAAGTCGTGGCCATTGCAAGCAACATCGGTGGCAAACAGGCTCTTGAGACGGTTCA
GAGACTTCTCCCAGTTCTCTGTCAAGCCCACGGGCTGACTCCCGATCAAGTTGTAGCGATTGCGTCGCAT
GACGGAGGGAAACAAGCATTGGAGACTGTCCAACGGCTCCTTCCCGTGTTGTGTCA
