>Addgene plasmid #35996 | v2rl1_L (TAL 3004) | addgene partial sequence | sequence record 45307 | BGH-rev
GATGACCGGTACGCGTAGAATCGAGACCGAGGAGAGGGTTAGGGATAGGCTTACCTTCGAAGGGCCCTTA
AAAGTTTATCTCGCCGTTATTAAATTTCCGTCTGACTTCCTCTAAGGTTAATGTGCCGGCTTTAATCATT
TCTCCACCAATTAAAAGCTCTTCTACACTAAGAACAGCTCCATTACAATTAGTGATATGATTTAATCGTG
TAAGCTGAGCTTTGTAGTTTCCTTTAAAGTGACCACTCACAAATAAAAACTTAAATTCCGTTACAGAAGA
TGGATAGACTTTCCACCATTCATTAGGGTTGATATGTTTGTTTCGTGTTTGATTTTCTTCGACATATCGT
TGCATTTCATCTGCTTGGCCAATTGGCAGATTATAACCTCCGCTATAAGCTTTAGTATCCACGATCACAC
CGTAATCAATAGGAGATCCGACAGTATAAATTGCTCCGTCCGGTTTCCTTGATCCACCCAAATGTTTACC
TCTATATCCATAAACTTTCATAAAAAATTCCATTACCTTCATTTCAAGAATTCTATCCTGAGTGGAATTT
CTGGCAATTTCAATTAATTCAATATATTCATGAGGCACATATTTCAATTTATGACGAAGTTCAGATTTCT
TCTCCTCCAGTTCACTTTTGACTAGTTGGGATCCCGCGACTCGATGGGAAGTTCTCTCGGGAATCCGCCG
GTTGGTTCTTTTGATCAATGCGGGAGCATGAGGCAGACCCTTTTTGACTGCATCGAGCGCGGGTCGTCCA
CCAAGACATGCCAACGCCACCAGATGGTCATTCGTTAACGCAGCCAACGCGGGATCGGGCCTGGACAATT
GGGCTACGATGGACTCC
